Addgene plasmid #77639: KALRN gRNA (BRDN0001145005)
Purpose: 3rd generation lentiviral gRNA plasmid targeting human KALRN
Depositing lab: John Doench & David Root. Depositing organization: Broad Institute. Publication: Optimized sgRNA design to maximize activity and minimize off-target effects of CRISPR-Cas9. Doench JG, Fusi N, Sullender M, Hegde M, Vaimberg EW, Donovan KF, Smith I, Tothova Z, Wilen C, Orchard R, Virgin HW, Listgarten J, Root DE. Nat Biotechnol. 2016 Jan 18. doi: 10.1038/nbt.3437. PubMed 26780180.
Backbone
  Vector backbone: lentiGuide-Puro
  Backbone manufacturer: Zhang Lab (Addgene plasmid # 52963)
  Vector type: Mammalian Expression, Lentiviral, CRISPR
  Selectable markers: Puromycin
Growth in bacteria
  Bacterial resistance: Ampicillin, 100 μg/mL
  Growth temperature: 37°C
  Growth strain: DH5alpha
  Copy number: High Copy
Gene/Insert
  Gene/Insert name: KALRN (alt names: KALRN; NM_001024660.3)
  gRNA/shRNA sequence: GCAGAATACGTACACCAATG
  Species: H. sapiens (human)
  Entrez Gene: KALRN (a.k.a. ARHGEF24, CHD5, CHDS5, DUET, DUO, HAPIP, KALNC2, TRAD)
  Promoter: hU6
  Cloning method: Unknown
  Sequencing primers: 5′ U6-F; 3′ pS2-R
Terms and licenses: Academic/Nonprofit Terms; Industry Terms: Not Available to Industry
Depositor comments: The gRNA was designed to target the following Genbank reference sequence(s): NM_001024660.3,NM_003947.4. Note that this plasmid does NOT contain Cas9. It should be used in conjunction with lentiCas9-Blast (Addgene #52962) or otherwise with cell lines already expressing Cas9. Browse the full kinome gRNA library at http://www.addgene.org/pooled-library/broadgpp-human-kinome/ or visit http://www.broadinstitute.org/rnai/public/ for detailed protocols and information.
How to cite: KALRN gRNA (BRDN0001145005) was a gift from John Doench & David Root (Addgene plasmid # 77639 ; http://n2t.net/addgene:77639 ; RRID:Addgene_77639)
