[The description below was written by a language model from this plasmid's Addgene catalogue record and pLannotate feature annotations shown in this document.]
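Description:
KALRN gRNA (BRDN0001145005) is a third-generation lentiviral CRISPR guide plasmid built on the lentiGuide-Puro backbone, carrying a single guide RNA directed against human KALRN (kalirin, also known as ARHGEF24, DUO or DUET). The guide was designed against two KALRN reference transcripts and belongs to a human kinome gRNA collection. In bacteria the 8.3 kb plasmid is maintained through a high-copy ColE1/pUC-type origin and ampicillin resistance (bla). The backbone also carries an f1 origin, an SV40 origin and poly(A) signal, and remnants of lac and T7/T3 promoter elements.

The transfer cassette is framed by an RSV promoter-driven truncated HIV-1 5' LTR and a self-inactivating ΔU3 3' LTR. This arrangement makes genomic RNA production Tat-independent and leaves the integrated provirus without LTR promoter activity. Between the LTRs lie the Ψ packaging signal with a gag fragment, the Rev response element for Rev-dependent nuclear export, and a cPPT/CTS that aids nuclear import of the reverse-transcribed genome. The human U6 RNA polymerase III promoter drives the KALRN-specific spacer fused to the Streptococcus pyogenes Cas9 guide scaffold. Downstream, an EF-1α core promoter with its intron A expresses puromycin N-acetyltransferase for selection of transduced mammalian cells, followed by a WPRE to enhance transcript expression.

The plasmid does not encode Cas9. It is meant to be packaged into lentivirus and delivered to cells that already express Cas9, or used together with a separate Cas9 lentiviral vector, to disrupt KALRN in human cells.
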