Features (pLannotate 1.2.2; 29 found; start..end, strand, type, name):
     14..80      +  CDS            small t antigen (fragment): SV40 (simian virus 40) small t antigen
    106..317     +  promoter       EF-1α core promoter: core promoter for human elongation factor EF-1α
    318..1256    +  intron         EF-1α intron A: intron upstream of the start codon of human EF-1α
   1278..1877    +  CDS            PuroR (fragment): puromycin N-acetyltransferase; pac from Streptomyces; confers resistance to puromycin
   1893..2481    +  misc_feature   WPRE: woodchuck hepatitis virus posttranscriptional regulatory element
   2532..2551    +  misc_feature   cPPT/CTS (fragment): central polypurine tract and central termination sequence of HIV-1
   2553..2786    +  LTR            3' LTR (ΔU3): self-inactivating 3' long terminal repeat (LTR) from HIV-1
   2864..2985    +  polyA_signal   SV40 poly(A) signal: SV40 polyadenylation signal
   3025..3160    +  rep_origin     SV40 ori: SV40 origin of replication
   3181..3199    -  promoter       T7 promoter: promoter for bacteriophage T7 RNA polymerase
   3207..3362    +  CDS            lacZα (fragment): LacZα fragment of β-galactosidase; lacZ fragment
   3367..3795    +  rep_origin     f1 ori (sequence partly withheld): f1 bacteriophage origin of replication; arrow indicates direction of (+) strand synthesis
   3848..3952    +  promoter       AmpR promoter: bla
   3953..4813    +  CDS            AmpR: β-lactamase; bla; confers resistance to ampicillin, carbenicillin, and related antibiotics
   4984..5572    +  rep_origin     ori: high-copy-number ColE1/pMB1/pBR322/pUC origin of replication
   5755..5847    +  CDS            lacI (fragment): lac repressor; lacI; The lac repressor binds to the lac operator to inhibit transcription in E. coli. This inhibition can be relieved by adding lactose or isopropyl-β-D-thiogalactopyranoside (IPTG).
   5860..5881    +  protein_bind   CAP binding site: CAP binding activates transcription in the presence of cAMP. E. coli catabolite activator protein
   5896..5926    +  promoter       lac promoter: promoter for the E. coli lac operon
   5934..5950    +  protein_bind   lac operator: The lac repressor binds to the lac operator to inhibit transcription in E. coli. This inhibition can be relieved by adding lactose or isopropyl-β-D-thiogalactopyranoside (IPTG). lac repressor encoded by lacI
   5995..6013    +  promoter       T3 promoter: promoter for bacteriophage T3 RNA polymerase
   6041..6267    +  promoter       RSV promoter: Rous sarcoma virus enhancer/promoter
   6268..6448    +  LTR            5' LTR (truncated): truncated 5' long terminal repeat (LTR) from HIV-1
   6495..6620    +  misc_feature   HIV-1 Ψ: packaging signal of human immunodeficiency virus type 1
   6604..6967    +  CDS            HIV-1 gag (fragment): gag protein from human immunodeficiency virus 1; gag
   7113..7346    +  misc_feature   RRE: The Rev response element (RRE) of HIV-1 allows for Rev-dependent mRNA export from the nucleus to the cytoplasm.
   7723..7749    +  CDS            Rev (fragment): human immunodeficiency virus 1 (HIV-1) Rev protein; rev; enhances nuclear export of unspliced and incompletely spliced viral mRNAs
   7753..7993    +  promoter       U6 promoter: RNA polymerase III promoter for human U6 snRNA
   8023..8098    +  misc_RNA       gRNA scaffold: guide RNA scaffold for the Streptococcus pyogenes CRISPR/Cas9 system
   8154..8271    +  misc_feature   cPPT/CTS: central polypurine tract and central termination sequence of HIV-1
>Addgene plasmid #77639 | KALRN gRNA (BRDN0001145005) | addgene full sequence | sequence record 189036 | Addgene Assembled Sequence
CCCGGGTGCAAAGATGGATAAAGTTTTAAACAGAGAGGAATCTTTGCAGCTAATGGACCTTCTAGGTCTT
GAAAGGAGTGGGAATTGGCTCCGGTGCCCGTCAGTGGGCAGAGCGCACATCGCCCACAGTCCCCGAGAAG
TTGGGGGGAGGGGTCGGCAATTGATCCGGTGCCTAGAGAAGGTGGCGCGGGGTAAACTGGGAAAGTGATG
TCGTGTACTGGCTCCGCCTTTTTCCCGAGGGTGGGGGAGAACCGTATATAAGTGCAGTAGTCGCCGTGAA
CGTTCTTTTTCGCAACGGGTTTGCCGCCAGAACACAGGTAAGTGCCGTGTGTGGTTCCCGCGGGCCTGGC
CTCTTTACGGGTTATGGCCCTTGCGTGCCTTGAATTACTTCCACCTGGCTGCAGTACGTGATTCTTGATC
CCGAGCTTCGGGTTGGAAGTGGGTGGGAGAGTTCGAGGCCTTGCGCTTAAGGAGCCCCTTCGCCTCGTGC
TTGAGTTGAGGCCTGGCCTGGGCGCTGGGGCCGCCGCGTGCGAATCTGGTGGCACCTTCGCGCCTGTCTC
GCTGCTTTCGATAAGTCTCTAGCCATTTAAAATTTTTGATGACCTGCTGCGACGCTTTTTTTCTGGCAAG
ATAGTCTTGTAAATGCGGGCCAAGATCTGCACACTGGTATTTCGGTTTTTGGGGCCGCGGGCGGCGACGG
GGCCCGTGCGTCCCAGCGCACATGTTCGGCGAGGCGGGGCCTGCGAGCGCGGCCACCGAGAATCGGACGG
GGGTAGTCTCAAGCTGGCCGGCCTGCTCTGGTGCCTGGCCTCGCGCCGCCGTGTATCGCCCCGCCCTGGG
CGGCAAGGCTGGCCCGGTCGGCACCAGTTGCGTGAGCGGAAAGATGGCCGCTTCCCGGCCCTGCTGCAGG
GAGCTCAAAATGGAGGACGCGGCGCTCGGGAGAGCGGGCGGGTGAGTCACCCACACAAAGGAAAAGGGCC
TTTCCGTCCTCAGCCGTCGCTTCATGTGACTCCACGGAGTACCGGGCGCCGTCCAGGCACCTCGATTAGT
TCTCGAGCTTTTGGAGTACGTCGTCTTTAGGTTGGGGGGAGGGGTTTTATGCGATGGAGTTTCCCCACAC
TGAGTGGGTGGAGACTGAAGTTAGGCCAGCTTGGCACTTGATGTAATTCTCCTTGGAATTTGCCCTTTTT
GAGTTTGGATCTTGGTTCATTCTCAAGCCTCAGACAGTGGTTCAAAGTTTTTTTCTTCCATTTCAGGTGT
CGTGACGTACGGCCACCATGACCGAGTACAAGCCCACGGTGCGCCTCGCCACCCGCGACGACGTCCCCAG
GGCCGTACGCACCCTCGCCGCCGCGTTCGCCGACTACCCCGCCACGCGCCACACCGTCGATCCGGACCGC
CACATCGAGCGGGTCACCGAGCTGCAAGAACTCTTCCTCACGCGCGTCGGGCTCGACATCGGCAAGGTGT
GGGTCGCGGACGACGGCGCCGCCGTGGCGGTCTGGACCACGCCGGAGAGCGTCGAAGCGGGGGCGGTGTT
CGCCGAGATCGGCCCGCGCATGGCCGAGTTGAGCGGTTCCCGGCTGGCCGCGCAGCAACAGATGGAAGGC
CTCCTGGCGCCGCACCGGCCCAAGGAGCCCGCGTGGTTCCTGGCCACCGTCGGAGTCTCGCCCGACCACC
AGGGCAAGGGTCTGGGCAGCGCCGTCGTGCTCCCCGGAGTGGAGGCGGCCGAGCGCGCCGGGGTGCCCGC
CTTCCTGGAGACCTCCGCGCCCCGCAACCTCCCCTTCTACGAGCGGCTCGGCTTCACCGTCACCGCCGAC
GTCGAGGTGCCCGAAGGACCGCGCACCTGGTGCATGACCCGCAAGCCCGGTGCCTGAACGCGTTAAGTCG
ACAATCAACCTCTGGATTACAAAATTTGTGAAAGATTGACTGGTATTCTTAACTATGTTGCTCCTTTTAC
GCTATGTGGATACGCTGCTTTAATGCCTTTGTATCATGCTATTGCTTCCCGTATGGCTTTCATTTTCTCC
TCCTTGTATAAATCCTGGTTGCTGTCTCTTTATGAGGAGTTGTGGCCCGTTGTCAGGCAACGTGGCGTGG
TGTGCACTGTGTTTGCTGACGCAACCCCCACTGGTTGGGGCATTGCCACCACCTGTCAGCTCCTTTCCGG
GACTTTCGCTTTCCCCCTCCCTATTGCCACGGCGGAACTCATCGCCGCCTGCCTTGCCCGCTGCTGGACA
GGGGCTCGGCTGTTGGGCACTGACAATTCCGTGGTGTTGTCGGGGAAATCATCGTCCTTTCCTTGGCTGC
TCGCCTGTGTTGCCACCTGGATTCTGCGCGGGACGTCCTTCTGCTACGTCCCTTCGGCCCTCAATCCAGC
GGACCTTCCTTCCCGCGGCCTGCTGCCGGCTCTGCGGCCTCTTCCGCGTCTTCGCCTTCGCCCTCAGACG
AGTCGGATCTCCCTTTGGGCCGCCTCCCCGCGTCGACTTTAAGACCAATGACTTACAAGGCAGCTGTAGA
TCTTAGCCACTTTTTAAAAGAAAAGGGGGGACTGGAAGGGCTAATTCACTCCCAACGAAGACAAGATCTG
CTTTTTGCTTGTACTGGGTCTCTCTGGTTAGACCAGATCTGAGCCTGGGAGCTCTCTGGCTAACTAGGGA
ACCCACTGCTTAAGCCTCAATAAAGCTTGCCTTGAGTGCTTCAAGTAGTGTGTGCCCGTCTGTTGTGTGA
CTCTGGTAACTAGAGATCCCTCAGACCCTTTTAGTCAGTGTGGAAAATCTCTAGCAGTACGTATAGTAGT
TCATGTCATCTTATTATTCAGTATTTATAACTTGCAAAGAAATGAATATCAGAGAGTGAGAGGAACTTGT
TTATTGCAGCTTATAATGGTTACAAATAAAGCAATAGCATCACAAATTTCACAAATAAAGCATTTTTTTC
ACTGCATTCTAGTTGTGGTTTGTCCAAACTCATCAATGTATCTTATCATGTCTGGCTCTAGCTATCCCGC
CCCTAACTCCGCCCATCCCGCCCCTAACTCCGCCCAGTTCCGCCCATTCTCCGCCCCATGGCTGACTAAT
TTTTTTTATTTATGCAGAGGCCGAGGCCGCCTCGGCCTCTGAGCTATTCCAGAAGTAGTGAGGAGGCTTT
TTTGGAGGCCTAGGGACGTACCCAATTCGCCCTATAGTGAGTCGTATTACGCGCGCTCACTGGCCGTCGT
TTTACAACGTCGTGACTGGGAAAACCCTGGCGTTACCCAACTTAATCGCCTTGCAGCACATCCCCCTTTC
GCCAGCTGGCGTAATAGCGAAGAGGCCCGCACCGATCGCCCTTCCCAACAGTTGCGCAGCCTGAATGGCG
AATGGG
[124 nt withheld, positions 3367-3490]
C
[91 nt withheld, positions 3492-3582]
A
[49 nt withheld, positions 3584-3632]
CCTTTGACGTTGGAGTCCACGTTCTTT
[37 nt withheld, positions 3660-3696]
ACCCTATCTCGGTCTATTCTTTTGATTTATAAGGGATTTTGCCGATTTCGGCCTATTGGTTAAAAAATGA
GCTGATTTAACAAAAATTTAACGCGAATTTTAACAAAATATTAACGCTTACAATTTAGGTGGCACTTTTC
GGGGAAATGTGCGCGGAACCCCTATTTGTTTATTTTTCTAAATACATTCAAATATGTATCCGCTCATGAG
ACAATAACCCTGATAAATGCTTCAATAATATTGAAAAAGGAAGAGTATGAGTATTCAACATTTCCGTGTC
GCCCTTATTCCCTTTTTTGCGGCATTTTGCCTTCCTGTTTTTGCTCACCCAGAAACGCTGGTGAAAGTAA
AAGATGCTGAAGATCAGTTGGGTGCACGAGTGGGTTACATCGAACTGGATCTCAACAGCGGTAAGATCCT
TGAGAGTTTTCGCCCCGAAGAACGTTTTCCAATGATGAGCACTTTTAAAGTTCTGCTATGTGGCGCGGTA
TTATCCCGTATTGACGCCGGGCAAGAGCAACTCGGTCGCCGCATACACTATTCTCAGAATGACTTGGTTG
AGTACTCACCAGTCACAGAAAAGCATCTTACGGATGGCATGACAGTAAGAGAATTATGCAGTGCTGCCAT
AACCATGAGTGATAACACTGCGGCCAACTTACTTCTGACAACGATCGGAGGACCGAAGGAGCTAACCGCT
TTTTTGCACAACATGGGGGATCATGTAACTCGCCTTGATCGTTGGGAACCGGAGCTGAATGAAGCCATAC
CAAACGACGAGCGTGACACCACGATGCCTGTAGCAATGGCAACAACGTTGCGCAAACTATTAACTGGCGA
ACTACTTACTCTAGCTTCCCGGCAACAATTAATAGACTGGATGGAGGCGGATAAAGTTGCAGGACCACTT
CTGCGCTCGGCCCTTCCGGCTGGCTGGTTTATTGCTGATAAATCTGGAGCCGGTGAGCGTGGGTCTCGCG
GTATCATTGCAGCACTGGGGCCAGATGGTAAGCCCTCCCGTATCGTAGTTATCTACACGACGGGGAGTCA
GGCAACTATGGATGAACGAAATAGACAGATCGCTGAGATAGGTGCCTCACTGATTAAGCATTGGTAACTG
TCAGACCAAGTTTACTCATATATACTTTAGATTGATTTAAAACTTCATTTTTAATTTAAAAGGATCTAGG
TGAAGATCCTTTTTGATAATCTCATGACCAAAATCCCTTAACGTGAGTTTTCGTTCCACTGAGCGTCAGA
CCCCGTAGAAAAGATCAAAGGATCTTCTTGAGATCCTTTTTTTCTGCGCGTAATCTGCTGCTTGCAAACA
AAAAAACCACCGCTACCAGCGGTGGTTTGTTTGCCGGATCAAGAGCTACCAACTCTTTTTCCGAAGGTAA
CTGGCTTCAGCAGAGCGCAGATACCAAATACTGTTCTTCTAGTGTAGCCGTAGTTAGGCCACCACTTCAA
GAACTCTGTAGCACCGCCTACATACCTCGCTCTGCTAATCCTGTTACCAGTGGCTGCTGCCAGTGGCGAT
AAGTCGTGTCTTACCGGGTTGGACTCAAGACGATAGTTACCGGATAAGGCGCAGCGGTCGGGCTGAACGG
GGGGTTCGTGCACACAGCCCAGCTTGGAGCGAACGACCTACACCGAACTGAGATACCTACAGCGTGAGCT
ATGAGAAAGCGCCACGCTTCCCGAAGGGAGAAAGGCGGACAGGTATCCGGTAAGCGGCAGGGTCGGAACA
GGAGAGCGCACGAGGGAGCTTCCAGGGGGAAACGCCTGGTATCTTTATAGTCCTGTCGGGTTTCGCCACC
TCTGACTTGAGCGTCGATTTTTGTGATGCTCGTCAGGGGGGCGGAGCCTATGGAAAAACGCCAGCAACGC
GGCCTTTTTACGGTTCCTGGCCTTTTGCTGGCCTTTTGCTCACATGTTCTTTCCTGCGTTATCCCCTGAT
TCTGTGGATAACCGTATTACCGCCTTTGAGTGAGCTGATACCGCTCGCCGCAGCCGAACGACCGAGCGCA
GCGAGTCAGTGAGCGAGGAAGCGGAAGAGCGCCCAATACGCAAACCGCCTCTCCCCGCGCGTTGGCCGAT
TCATTAATGCAGCTGGCACGACAGGTTTCCCGACTGGAAAGCGGGCAGTGAGCGCAACGCAATTAATGTG
AGTTAGCTCACTCATTAGGCACCCCAGGCTTTACACTTTATGCTTCCGGCTCGTATGTTGTGTGGAATTG
TGAGCGGATAACAATTTCACACAGGAAACAGCTATGACCATGATTACGCCAAGCGCGCAATTAACCCTCA
CTAAAGGGAACAAAAGCTGGAGCTGCAAGCTTAATGTAGTCTTATGCAATACTCTTGTAGTCTTGCAACA
TGGTAACGATGAGTTAGCAACATGCCTTACAAGGAGAGAAAAAGCACCGTGCATGCCGATTGGTGGAAGT
AAGGTGGTACGATCGTGCCTTATTAGGAAGGCAACAGACGGGTCTGACATGGATTGGACGAACCACTGAA
TTGCCGCATTGCAGAGATATTGTATTTAAGTGCCTAGCTCGATACATAAACGGGTCTCTCTGGTTAGACC
AGATCTGAGCCTGGGAGCTCTCTGGCTAACTAGGGAACCCACTGCTTAAGCCTCAATAAAGCTTGCCTTG
AGTGCTTCAAGTAGTGTGTGCCCGTCTGTTGTGTGACTCTGGTAACTAGAGATCCCTCAGACCCTTTTAG
TCAGTGTGGAAAATCTCTAGCAGTGGCGCCCGAACAGGGACTTGAAAGCGAAAGGGAAACCAGAGGAGCT
CTCTCGACGCAGGACTCGGCTTGCTGAAGCGCGCACGGCAAGAGGCGAGGGGCGGCGACTGGTGAGTACG
CCAAAAATTTTGACTAGCGGAGGCTAGAAGGAGAGAGATGGGTGCGAGAGCGTCAGTATTAAGCGGGGGA
GAATTAGATCGCGATGGGAAAAAATTCGGTTAAGGCCAGGGGGAAAGAAAAAATATAAATTAAAACATAT
AGTATGGGCAAGCAGGGAGCTAGAACGATTCGCAGTTAATCCTGGCCTGTTAGAAACATCAGAAGGCTGT
AGACAAATACTGGGACAGCTACAACCATCCCTTCAGACAGGATCAGAAGAACTTAGATCATTATATAATA
CAGTAGCAACCCTCTATTGTGTGCATCAAAGGATAGAGATAAAAGACACCAAGGAAGCTTTAGACAAGAT
AGAGGAAGAGCAAAACAAAAGTAAGACCACCGCACAGCAAGCGGCCGCTGATCTTCAGACCTGGAGGAGG
AGATATGAGGGACAATTGGAGAAGTGAATTATATAAATATAAAGTAGTAAAAATTGAACCATTAGGAGTA
GCACCCACCAAGGCAAAGAGAAGAGTGGTGCAGAGAGAAAAAAGAGCAGTGGGAATAGGAGCTTTGTTCC
TTGGGTTCTTGGGAGCAGCAGGAAGCACTATGGGCGCAGCGTCAATGACGCTGACGGTACAGGCCAGACA
ATTATTGTCTGGTATAGTGCAGCAGCAGAACAATTTGCTGAGGGCTATTGAGGCGCAACAGCATCTGTTG
CAACTCACAGTCTGGGGCATCAAGCAGCTCCAGGCAAGAATCCTGGCTGTGGAAAGATACCTAAAGGATC
AACAGCTCCTGGGGATTTGGGGTTGCTCTGGAAAACTCATTTGCACCACTGCTGTGCCTTGGAATGCTAG
TTGGAGTAATAAATCTCTGGAACAGATTTGGAATCACACGACCTGGATGGAGTGGGACAGAGAAATTAAC
AATTACACAAGCTTAATACACTCCTTAATTGAAGAATCGCAAAACCAGCAAGAAAAGAATGAACAAGAAT
TATTGGAATTAGATAAATGGGCAAGTTTGTGGAATTGGTTTAACATAACAAATTGGCTGTGGTATATAAA
ATTATTCATAATGATAGTAGGAGGCTTGGTAGGTTTAAGAATAGTTTTTGCTGTACTTTCTATAGTGAAT
AGAGTTAGGCAGGGATATTCACCATTATCGTTTCAGACCCACCTCCCAACCCCGAGGGGACCCAGAGAGG
GCCTATTTCCCATGATTCCTTCATATTTGCATATACGATACAAGGCTGTTAGAGAGATAATTAGAATTAA
TTTGACTGTAAACACAAAGATATTAGTACAAAATACGTGACGTAGAAAGTAATAATTTCTTGGGTAGTTT
GCAGTTTTAAAATTATGTTTTAAAATGGACTATCATATGCTTACCGTAACTTGAAAGTATTTCGATTTCT
TGGCTTTATATATCTTGTGGAAAGGACGAAACACCGGCAGAATACGTACACCAATGGTTTTAGAGCTAGA
AATAGCAAGTTAAAATAAGGCTAGTCCGTTATCAACTTGAAAAAGTGGCACCGAGTCGGTGCTTTTTTAA
GCTTGGCGTAACTAGATCTTGAGACAAATGGCAGTATTCATCCACAATTTTAAAAGAAAAGGGGGGATTG
GGGGGTACAGTGCAGGGGAAAGAATAGTAGACATAATAGCAACAGACATACAAACTAAAGAATTACAAAA
ACAAATTACAAAAATTCAAAATTTTCGGGTTTATTACAGGGACAGCAGAGATCCACTTTGGCGCCGGCTC
GAGGGGG
