>Addgene plasmid #77639 | KALRN gRNA (BRDN0001145005) | depositor partial sequence | sequence record 145099 | Target Sequence
GCAGAATACGTACACCAATG
