>Addgene plasmid #77639 | KALRN gRNA (BRDN0001145005) | addgene partial sequence | sequence record 152614 | hU6-F 5'-GAGGGCCTATTTCCCATGATT-3'
ATTAGAATTAATTTGACTGTAAACACAAAGATATTAGTACAAAATACGTGACGTAGAAAGTAATAATTTC
TTGGGTAGTTTGCAGTTTTAAAATTATGTTTTAAAATGGACTATCATATGCTTACCGTAACTTGAAAGTA
TTTCGATTTCTTGGCTTTATATATCTTGTGGAAAGGACGAAACACCGGCAGAATACGTACACCAATGGTT
TTAGAGCTAGAAATAGCAAGTTAAAATAAGGCTAGTCCGTTATCAACTTGAAAAAGTGGCACCGAGTCGG
TGCTTTTTTAAGCTTGGCGTAACTAGATCTTGAGACAAATGGCAGTATTCATCCACAATTTTAAAAGAAA
AGGGGGGATTGGGGGGTACAGTGCAGGGGAAAGAATAGTAGACATAATAGCAACAGACATACAAACTAAA
GAATTACAAAAACAAATTACAAAAATTCAAAATTTTCGGGTTTATTACAGGGACAGCAGAGATCCACTTT
GGCGCCGGCTCGAGGGGGCCCGGGTGCAAAGATGGATAAAGTTTTAAACAGAGAGGAATCTTTGCAGCTA
ATGGACCTTCTAGGTCTTGAAAGGAGTGGGAATTGGCTCCGGTGCCCGTCAGTGGGCAGAGCGCACATCG
CCCACAGTCCCCGAGAAGTTGGGGGGAGGGGTCGGCAATTGATCCGGTGCCTAGAGAAGGTGGCGCGGGG
TAAACTGGGAAAGTGATGTCGTGTACTGGCTCCGCCTTTTTCCCGAGGGTGG
